Addgene plasmid #113930: pCDNA3.1-H-Luc_mito
Purpose: Plasmid encoding the mitochondrial localization of the chimeric HaloTag7-NanoLucCP fusion H-Luc in mammalian cells for BRET
Depositing lab: Kai Johnsson. Depositing organization: Max Planck Institute for Medical Research. Publication: Luciferases with Tunable Emission Wavelengths. Hiblot J, Yu Q, Sabbadini MDB, Reymond L, Xue L, Schena A, Sallin O, Hill N, Griss R, Johnsson K. Angew Chem Int Ed Engl. 2017 Nov 13;56(46):14556-14560. doi: 10.1002/anie.201708277. Epub 2017 Oct 9. PubMed 28941028.
Backbone
  Vector backbone: pcDNA3.1
  Backbone manufacturer: ThermoFisher Scientific
  Backbone size w/o insert (bp): 5428
  Total vector size (bp): 7119
  Vector type: Mammalian Expression, Luciferase
  Selectable markers: Neomycin (select with G418)
Growth in bacteria
  Bacterial resistance: Ampicillin, 100 μg/mL
  Growth temperature: 37°C
  Growth strain: DH5alpha
  Copy number: High Copy
Gene/Insert
  Gene/Insert name: H-Luc_mito
  Species: Synthetic
  Insert size (bp): 1632
  Promoter: CMV
  Cloning method: Gibson Cloning
  Sequencing primers: 5′ CMV_Fwd; 3′ BGH_Rev
Terms and licenses: Academic/Nonprofit Terms; Industry Terms: Not Available to Industry
How to cite: pCDNA3.1-H-Luc_mito was a gift from Kai Johnsson (Addgene plasmid # 113930 ; http://n2t.net/addgene:113930 ; RRID:Addgene_113930)
