[The description below was written by a language model from this plasmid's Addgene catalogue record and pLannotate feature annotations shown in this document.]
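Description:
pCDNA3.1-H-Luc_mito is a mammalian expression plasmid built on the pcDNA3.1 backbone, about 7.1 kb in total, that directs a chimeric HaloTag7–NanoLuc fusion called H-Luc to mitochondria. It is propagated in E. coli as a high-copy plasmid through a ColE1/pUC-type origin with ampicillin selection (AmpR under its own bla promoter), and it also carries an f1 phage origin. For mammalian cells, an SV40 early promoter drives a neomycin phosphotransferase gene terminated by the SV40 poly(A) signal, allowing G418 selection of stable transfectants.

The synthetic insert of roughly 1.6 kb, introduced by Gibson cloning, lies between the CMV immediate-early enhancer/promoter and the bovine growth hormone polyadenylation signal. The annotation shows two successive copies of the human COX8 mitochondrial presequence (the second partial), which provide the targeting signal. They are followed by an interleaved arrangement: an N-terminal HaloTag portion, two NanoLuc segments in an order consistent with the circularly permuted luciferase (NanoLucCP) named in the record, and the remaining HaloTag portion. The luciferase is thus embedded within the self-labelling dehalogenase. This places a chloroalkane-linked fluorophore bound covalently to HaloTag close to the light-emitting centre, so that bioluminescence resonance energy transfer (BRET) shifts emission to the wavelength of the chosen dye. Upstream of the insert the annotation also lists a T7 promoter, V5 tag and TEV site sequences, and the insert is flanked by attB1/attB2 Gateway sites; the record does not say whether the V5/TEV sequences are translated as part of the fusion. The depositor and sequencing-derived records agree in feature layout, differing by only three nucleotides in length. The plasmid is intended for BRET-based bioluminescence with tunable emission colour in the mitochondria of mammalian cells.
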