Features (pLannotate 1.2.2; 29 found; start..end, strand, type, name):
     36..80      -  misc_feature   bom (fragment): basis of mobility region from pBR322
    235..614     +  enhancer       CMV enhancer: human cytomegalovirus immediate early enhancer
    615..818     +  promoter       CMV promoter: human cytomegalovirus (CMV) immediate early promoter
    814..847     +  LTR            5' LTR (truncated) (fragment): truncated 5' long terminal repeat (LTR) from HIV-1
    863..881     +  promoter       T7 promoter: promoter for bacteriophage T7 RNA polymerase
    914..955     +  CDS            V5 tag: epitope tag from simian virus 5
    956..976     +  CDS            TEV site: tobacco etch virus (TEV) protease recognition and cleavage site
   1007..1031    +  protein_bind   attB1: mutant version of attB; recombination site for the Gateway® BP reaction BP Clonase™
   1040..1114    +  CDS            COX8 presequence: mitochondrial presequence of human cytochrome c oxidase subunit VIII (Rizutto et al., 1989)
   1125..1198    +  CDS            COX8 presequence (fragment): mitochondrial presequence of human cytochrome c oxidase subunit VIII (Rizutto et al., 1989)
   1235..1691    +  CDS            HaloTag® (fragment): modified bacterial dehalogenase that forms covalent bonds with chloroalkane derivatives
   1691..2002    +  CDS            Nluc (fragment): NanoLuc® luciferase human codon-optimized
   2039..2239    +  CDS            Nluc (fragment): NanoLuc® luciferase human codon-optimized
   2240..2664    +  CDS            HaloTag® (fragment): modified bacterial dehalogenase that forms covalent bonds with chloroalkane derivatives
   2670..2694    -  protein_bind   attB2: mutant version of attB; recombination site for the Gateway® BP reaction BP Clonase™
   2719..2943    +  polyA_signal   bGH poly(A) signal: bovine growth hormone polyadenylation signal
   2947..2968    +  promoter       SV40 promoter (fragment): SV40 enhancer and early promoter
   2989..3417    +  rep_origin     f1 ori (sequence partly withheld): f1 bacteriophage origin of replication; arrow indicates direction of (+) strand synthesis
   3431..3760    +  promoter       SV40 promoter: SV40 enhancer and early promoter
   3827..4618    +  CDS            neo: KKA2_KLEPN - Also known as kan, nptII. Experimental evidence at protein level: Swiss-Prot protein existence level 1. Resistance to kanamycin, neomycin, paromomycin, ribostamycin, butirosin and gentamicin B. From Klebsiella pneumoniae.
   4642..4800    +  CDS            ble (fragment): BLE_KLEPN - Experimental evidence at protein level: Swiss-Prot protein existence level 1. Binding protein with a strong affinity to the bleomycin family of antibiotics. Binds to CL990; an antimitotic-antibiotic compound. From Klebsiella pneumoniae.
   4795..4916    +  polyA_signal   SV40 poly(A) signal: SV40 polyadenylation signal
   4989..5005    -  protein_bind   lac operator: The lac repressor binds to the lac operator to inhibit transcription in E. coli. This inhibition can be relieved by adding lactose or isopropyl-β-D-thiogalactopyranoside (IPTG). lac repressor encoded by lacI
   5013..5043    -  promoter       lac promoter: promoter for the E. coli lac operon
   5058..5079    -  protein_bind   CAP binding site: CAP binding activates transcription in the presence of cAMP. E. coli catabolite activator protein
   5092..5184    -  CDS            lacI (fragment): lac repressor; lacI; The lac repressor binds to the lac operator to inhibit transcription in E. coli. This inhibition can be relieved by adding lactose or isopropyl-β-D-thiogalactopyranoside (IPTG).
   5367..5952    -  rep_origin     ori: high-copy-number ColE1/pMB1/pBR322/pUC origin of replication
   6123..6983    -  CDS            AmpR: β-lactamase; bla; confers resistance to ampicillin, carbenicillin, and related antibiotics
   6984..7088    -  promoter       AmpR promoter: bla
>Addgene plasmid #113930 | pCDNA3.1-H-Luc_mito | depositor full sequence | sequence record 216044 | pCDNA3.1-H-Luc_mito sequence 7119 bps
GACGGATCGGGAGATCTCCCGATCCCCTATGGTCGACTCTCAGTACAATCTGCTCTGATGCCGCATAGTT
AAGCCAGTATCTGCTCCCTGCTTGTGTGTTGGAGGTCGCTGAGTAGTGCGCGAGCAAAATTTAAGCTACA
ACAAGGCAAGGCTTGACCGACAATTGCATGAAGAATCTGCTTAGGGTTAGGCGTTTTGCGCTGCTTCGCG
ATGTACGGGCCAGATATACGCGTTGACATTGATTATTGACTAGTTATTAATAGTAATCAATTACGGGGTC
ATTAGTTCATAGCCCATATATGGAGTTCCGCGTTACATAACTTACGGTAAATGGCCCGCCTGGCTGACCG
CCCAACGACCCCCGCCCATTGACGTCAATAATGACGTATGTTCCCATAGTAACGCCAATAGGGACTTTCC
ATTGACGTCAATGGGTGGACTATTTACGGTAAACTGCCCACTTGGCAGTACATCAAGTGTATCATATGCC
AAGTACGCCCCCTATTGACGTCAATGACGGTAAATGGCCCGCCTGGCATTATGCCCAGTACATGACCTTA
TGGGACTTTCCTACTTGGCAGTACATCTACGTATTAGTCATCGCTATTACCATGGTGATGCGGTTTTGGC
AGTACATCAATGGGCGTGGATAGCGGTTTGACTCACGGGGATTTCCAAGTCTCCACCCCATTGACGTCAA
TGGGAGTTTGTTTTGGCACCAAAATCAACGGGACTTTCCAAAATGTCGTAACAACTCCGCCCCATTGACG
CAAATGGGCGGTAGGCGTGTACGGTGGGAGGTCTATATAAGCAGAGCTCTCTGGCTAACTAGAGAACCCA
CTGCTTACTGGCTTATCGAAATTAATACGACTCACTATAGGGAGACCCAAGCTGGCTAGTTAAGCTTACC
ATGGGTAAGCCTATCCCTAACCCTCTCCTCGGTCTCGATTCTACGGAAAACCTGTATTTTCAGGGCCCGG
ATCCGTCGACGAATTCTGCAGATATCACAAGTTTGTACAAAAAAGCAGGCTTCACCACCATGTCCGTCCT
GACGCCGCTGCTGCTGCGGGGCTTGACAGGCTCGGCCCGGCGGCTCCCAGTGCCGCGCGCCAAGATCCAT
TCGTTGTCCGTCCTGACGCCGCTGCTGCTGCGGGGCTTGACAGGCTCGGCCCGGCGGCTCCCAGTGCCGC
GCGCCAAGATCCATTCGTTGGGAGGCAGCGGAGGCAGCGGATCCGAAATCGGTACTGGCTTTCCATTCGA
CCCCCATTATGTGGAAGTCCTGGGCGAGCGCATGCACTACGTCGATGTTGGTCCGCGCGATGGCACCCCT
GTGCTGTTCCTGCACGGTAACCCGACCTCCTCCTACGTGTGGCGCAACATCATCCCGCATGTTGCACCGA
CCCATCGCTGCATTGCTCCAGACCTGATCGGTATGGGCAAATCCGACAAACCAGACCTGGGTTATTTCTT
CGACGACCACGTCCGCTTCATGGATGCCTTCATCGAAGCCCTGGGTCTGGAAGAGGTCGTCCTGGTCATT
CACGACTGGGGCTCCGCTCTGGGTTTCCACTGGGCCAAGCGCAATCCAGAGCGCGTCAAAGGTATTGCAT
TTATGGAGTTCATCCGCCCTATCCCGACCTGGGACGAATGGCCAGAATTTGCCCGCGAGACCTTCCAGGC
CTTCCGCACCAGCGGCGACCAAATGGGCCAGATCGAAAAAATTTTTAAGGTGGTGTACCCTGTGGATGAT
CATCACTTTAAGGTGATCCTGCACTATGGCACACTGGTAATCGACGGGGTTACGCCGAACATGATCGACT
ATTTCGGACGGCCGTATGAAGGCATCGCCGTGTTCGACGGCAAAAAGATCACTGTAACAGGGACCCTGTG
GAACGGCAACAAAATTATCGACGAGCGCCTGATCAACCCCGACGGCTCCCTGCTGTTCCGAGTAACCATC
AACGGAGTGACCGGCTGGCGGCTGTGCGAACGCATTCTGGCGGGTGGCACCGGTGGCTCTGGCGGTACCG
GTGGCTCTATGGTCTTCACACTCGAAGATTTCGTTGGGGACTGGCGACAGACAGCCGGCTACAACCTGGA
CCAAGTCCTTGAACAGGGAGGTGTGTCCAGTTTGTTTCAGAATCTCGGGGTGTCCGTAACTCCGATCCAA
AGGATTGTCCTGAGCGGTGAAAATGGGCTGAAGATCGACATCCATGTCATCATCCCGTATGAAGGTCTGG
ACGTCGGCCGCAAGCTGATCATCGATCAGAACGTTTTTATCGAGGGTACGCTGCCGATGGGTGTCGTCCG
CCCGCTGACTGAAGTCGAGATGGACCATTACCGCGAGCCGTTCCTGAATCCTGTTGACCGCGAGCCACTG
TGGCGCTTCCCAAACGAGCTGCCAATCGCCGGTGAGCCAGCGAACATCGTCGCGCTGGTCGAAGAATACA
TGGACTGGCTGCACCAGTCCCCTGTCCCGAAGCTGCTGTTCTGGGGCACCCCAGGCGTTCTGATCCCACC
GGCCGAAGCCGCTCGCCTGGCCAAAAGCCTGCCTAACTGCAAGGCTGTGGACATCGGCCCGGGTCTGAAT
CTGCTGCAAGAAGACAACCCGGACCTGATCGGCAGCGAGATCGCGCGCTGGCTGTCTACTCTGGAGATTT
CCGGTTAGGACCCAGCTTTCTTGTACAAAGTGGTGATAAACCCGCTGATCAGCCTCGACTGTGCCTTCTA
GTTGCCAGCCATCTGTTGTTTGCCCCTCCCCCGTGCCTTCCTTGACCCTGGAAGGTGCCACTCCCACTGT
CCTTTCCTAATAAAATGAGGAAATTGCATCGCATTGTCTGAGTAGGTGTCATTCTATTCTGGGGGGTGGG
GTGGGGCAGGACAGCAAGGGGGAGGATTGGGAAGACAATAGCAGGCATGCTGGGGATGCGGTGGGCTCTA
TGGCTTCTGAGGCGGAAAGAACCAGCTGGGGCTCTAGGGGGTATCCCC
[124 nt withheld, positions 2989-3112]
C
[91 nt withheld, positions 3114-3204]
A
[49 nt withheld, positions 3206-3254]
CCTTTGACGTTGGAGTCCACGTTCTTT
[37 nt withheld, positions 3282-3318]
ACCCTATCTCGGTCTATTCTTTTGATTTATAAGGGATTTTGCCGATTTCGGCCTATTGGTTAAAAAATGA
GCTGATTTAACAAAAATTTAACGCGAATTAATTCTGTGGAATGTGTGTCAGTTAGGGTGTGGAAAGTCCC
CAGGCTCCCCAGCAGGCAGAAGTATGCAAAGCATGCATCTCAATTAGTCAGCAACCAGGTGTGGAAAGTC
CCCAGGCTCCCCAGCAGGCAGAAGTATGCAAAGCATGCATCTCAATTAGTCAGCAACCATAGTCCCGCCC
CTAACTCCGCCCATCCCGCCCCTAACTCCGCCCAGTTCCGCCCATTCTCCGCCCCATGGCTGACTAATTT
TTTTTATTTATGCAGAGGCCGAGGCCGCCTCTGCCTCTGAGCTATTCCAGAAGTAGTGAGGAGGCTTTTT
TGGAGGCCTAGGCTTTTGCAAAAAGCTCCCGGGAGCTTGTATATCCATTTTCGGATCTGATCAAGAGACA
GGATGAGGATCGTTTCGCATGATTGAACAAGATGGATTGCACGCAGGTTCTCCGGCCGCTTGGGTGGAGA
GGCTATTCGGCTATGACTGGGCACAACAGACAATCGGCTGCTCTGATGCCGCCGTGTTCCGGCTGTCAGC
GCAGGGGCGCCCGGTTCTTTTTGTCAAGACCGACCTGTCCGGTGCCCTGAATGAACTGCAGGACGAGGCA
GCGCGGCTATCGTGGCTGGCCACGACGGGCGTTCCTTGCGCAGCTGTGCTCGACGTTGTCACTGAAGCGG
GAAGGGACTGGCTGCTATTGGGCGAAGTGCCGGGGCAGGATCTCCTGTCATCTCACCTTGCTCCTGCCGA
GAAAGTATCCATCATGGCTGATGCAATGCGGCGGCTGCATACGCTTGATCCGGCTACCTGCCCATTCGAC
CACCAAGCGAAACATCGCATCGAGCGAGCACGTACTCGGATGGAAGCCGGTCTTGTCGATCAGGATGATC
TGGACGAAGAGCATCAGGGGCTCGCGCCAGCCGAACTGTTCGCCAGGCTCAAGGCGCGCATGCCCGACGG
CGAGGATCTCGTCGTGACCCATGGCGATGCCTGCTTGCCGAATATCATGGTGGAAAATGGCCGCTTTTCT
GGATTCATCGACTGTGGCCGGCTGGGTGTGGCGGACCGCTATCAGGACATAGCGTTGGCTACCCGTGATA
TTGCTGAAGAGCTTGGCGGCGAATGGGCTGACCGCTTCCTCGTGCTTTACGGTATCGCCGCTCCCGATTC
GCAGCGCATCGCCTTCTATCGCCTTCTTGACGAGTTCTTCTGAGCGGGACTCTGGGGTTCGAAATGACCG
ACCAAGCGACGCCCAACCTGCCATCACGAGATTTCGATTCCACCGCCGCCTTCTATGAAAGGTTGGGCTT
CGGAATCGTTTTCCGGGACGCCGGCTGGATGATCCTCCAGCGCGGGGATCTCATGCTGGAGTTCTTCGCC
CACCCCAACTTGTTTATTGCAGCTTATAATGGTTACAAATAAAGCAATAGCATCACAAATTTCACAAATA
AAGCATTTTTTTCACTGCATTCTAGTTGTGGTTTGTCCAAACTCATCAATGTATCTTATCATGTCTGTAT
ACCGTCGACCTCTAGCTAGAGCTTGGCGTAATCATGGTCATAGCTGTTTCCTGTGTGAAATTGTTATCCG
CTCACAATTCCACACAACATACGAGCCGGAAGCATAAAGTGTAAAGCCTGGGGTGCCTAATGAGTGAGCT
AACTCACATTAATTGCGTTGCGCTCACTGCCCGCTTTCCAGTCGGGAAACCTGTCGTGCCAGCTGCATTA
ATGAATCGGCCAACGCGCGGGGAGAGGCGGTTTGCGTATTGGGCGCTCTTCCGCTTCCTCGCTCACTGAC
TCGCTGCGCTCGGTCGTTCGGCTGCGGCGAGCGGTATCAGCTCACTCAAAGGCGGTAATACGGTTATCCA
CAGAATCAGGGGATAACGCAGGAAAGAACATGTGAGCAAAAGGCCAGCAAAAGGCCAGGAACCGTAAAAA
GGCCGCGTTGCTGGCGTTTTTCCATAGGCTCCGCCCCCCTGACGAGCATCACAAAAATCGACGCTCAAGT
CAGAGGTGGCGAAACCCGACAGGACTATAAAGATACCAGGCGTTTCCCCCTGGAAGCTCCCTCGTGCGCT
CTCCTGTTCCGACCCTGCCGCTTACCGGATACCTGTCCGCCTTTCTCCCTTCGGGAAGCGTGGCGCTTTC
TCATAGCTCACGCTGTAGGTATCTCAGTTCGGTGTAGGTCGTTCGCTCCAAGCTGGGCTGTGTGCACGAA
CCCCCCGTTCAGCCCGACCGCTGCGCCTTATCCGGTAACTATCGTCTTGAGTCCAACCCGGTAAGACACG
ACTTATCGCCACTGGCAGCAGCCACTGGTAACAGGATTAGCAGAGCGAGGTATGTAGGCGGTGCTACAGA
GTTCTTGAAGTGGTGGCCTAACTACGGCTACACTAGAAGAACAGTATTTGGTATCTGCGCTCTGCTGAAG
CCAGTTACCTTCGGAAAAAGAGTTGGTAGCTCTTGATCCGGCAAACAAACCACCGCTGGTAGCGGTTTTT
TTGTTTGCAAGCAGCAGATTACGCGCAGAAAAAAAGGATCTCAAGAAGATCCTTTGATCTTTTCTACGGG
GTCTGACGCTCAGTGGAACGAAAACTCACGTTAAGGGATTTTGGTCATGAGATTATCAAAAAGGATCTTC
ACCTAGATCCTTTTAAATTAAAAATGAAGTTTTAAATCAATCTAAAGTATATATGAGTAAACTTGGTCTG
ACAGTTACCAATGCTTAATCAGTGAGGCACCTATCTCAGCGATCTGTCTATTTCGTTCATCCATAGTTGC
CTGACTCCCCGTCGTGTAGATAACTACGATACGGGAGGGCTTACCATCTGGCCCCAGTGCTGCAATGATA
CCGCGAGACCCACGCTCACCGGCTCCAGATTTATCAGCAATAAACCAGCCAGCCGGAAGGGCCGAGCGCA
GAAGTGGTCCTGCAACTTTATCCGCCTCCATCCAGTCTATTAATTGTTGCCGGGAAGCTAGAGTAAGTAG
TTCGCCAGTTAATAGTTTGCGCAACGTTGTTGCCATTGCTACAGGCATCGTGGTGTCACGCTCGTCGTTT
GGTATGGCTTCATTCAGCTCCGGTTCCCAACGATCAAGGCGAGTTACATGATCCCCCATGTTGTGCAAAA
AAGCGGTTAGCTCCTTCGGTCCTCCGATCGTTGTCAGAAGTAAGTTGGCCGCAGTGTTATCACTCATGGT
TATGGCAGCACTGCATAATTCTCTTACTGTCATGCCATCCGTAAGATGCTTTTCTGTGACTGGTGAGTAC
TCAACCAAGTCATTCTGAGAATAGTGTATGCGGCGACCGAGTTGCTCTTGCCCGGCGTCAATACGGGATA
ATACCGCGCCACATAGCAGAACTTTAAAAGTGCTCATCATTGGAAAACGTTCTTCGGGGCGAAAACTCTC
AAGGATCTTACCGCTGTTGAGATCCAGTTCGATGTAACCCACTCGTGCACCCAACTGATCTTCAGCATCT
TTTACTTTCACCAGCGTTTCTGGGTGAGCAAAAACAGGAAGGCAAAATGCCGCAAAAAAGGGAATAAGGG
CGACACGGAAATGTTGAATACTCATACTCTTCCTTTTTCAATATTATTGAAGCATTTATCAGGGTTATTG
TCTCATGAGCGGATACATATTTGAATGTATTTAGAAAAATAAACAAATAGGGGTTCCGCGCACATTTCCC
CGAAAAGTGCCACCTGACGTC
