Features (pLannotate 1.2.2; 29 found; start..end, strand, type, name):
     28..80      -  misc_feature   bom (fragment): basis of mobility region from pBR322
    235..614     +  enhancer       CMV enhancer: human cytomegalovirus immediate early enhancer
    615..818     +  promoter       CMV promoter: human cytomegalovirus (CMV) immediate early promoter
    814..847     +  LTR            5' LTR (truncated) (fragment): truncated 5' long terminal repeat (LTR) from HIV-1
    863..881     +  promoter       T7 promoter: promoter for bacteriophage T7 RNA polymerase
    914..955     +  CDS            V5 tag: epitope tag from simian virus 5
    956..976     +  CDS            TEV site: tobacco etch virus (TEV) protease recognition and cleavage site
   1007..1031    +  protein_bind   attB1: mutant version of attB; recombination site for the Gateway® BP reaction BP Clonase™
   1040..1114    +  CDS            COX8 presequence: mitochondrial presequence of human cytochrome c oxidase subunit VIII (Rizutto et al., 1989)
   1125..1198    +  CDS            COX8 presequence (fragment): mitochondrial presequence of human cytochrome c oxidase subunit VIII (Rizutto et al., 1989)
   1235..1691    +  CDS            HaloTag® (fragment): modified bacterial dehalogenase that forms covalent bonds with chloroalkane derivatives
   1691..2002    +  CDS            Nluc (fragment): NanoLuc® luciferase human codon-optimized
   2039..2239    +  CDS            Nluc (fragment): NanoLuc® luciferase human codon-optimized
   2240..2664    +  CDS            HaloTag® (fragment): modified bacterial dehalogenase that forms covalent bonds with chloroalkane derivatives
   2670..2694    -  protein_bind   attB2: mutant version of attB; recombination site for the Gateway® BP reaction BP Clonase™
   2719..2943    +  polyA_signal   bGH poly(A) signal: bovine growth hormone polyadenylation signal
   2947..2968    +  promoter       SV40 promoter (fragment): SV40 enhancer and early promoter
   2989..3417    +  rep_origin     f1 ori (sequence partly withheld): f1 bacteriophage origin of replication; arrow indicates direction of (+) strand synthesis
   3431..3760    +  promoter       SV40 promoter: SV40 enhancer and early promoter
   3827..4618    +  CDS            neo: KKA2_KLEPN - Also known as kan, nptII. Experimental evidence at protein level: Swiss-Prot protein existence level 1. Resistance to kanamycin, neomycin, paromomycin, ribostamycin, butirosin and gentamicin B. From Klebsiella pneumoniae.
   4642..4800    +  CDS            ble (fragment): BLE_KLEPN - Experimental evidence at protein level: Swiss-Prot protein existence level 1. Binding protein with a strong affinity to the bleomycin family of antibiotics. Binds to CL990; an antimitotic-antibiotic compound. From Klebsiella pneumoniae.
   4795..4916    +  polyA_signal   SV40 poly(A) signal: SV40 polyadenylation signal
   4989..5005    -  protein_bind   lac operator: The lac repressor binds to the lac operator to inhibit transcription in E. coli. This inhibition can be relieved by adding lactose or isopropyl-β-D-thiogalactopyranoside (IPTG). lac repressor encoded by lacI
   5013..5043    -  promoter       lac promoter: promoter for the E. coli lac operon
   5058..5079    -  protein_bind   CAP binding site: CAP binding activates transcription in the presence of cAMP. E. coli catabolite activator protein
   5092..5184    -  CDS            lacI (fragment): lac repressor; lacI; The lac repressor binds to the lac operator to inhibit transcription in E. coli. This inhibition can be relieved by adding lactose or isopropyl-β-D-thiogalactopyranoside (IPTG).
   5367..5955    -  rep_origin     ori: high-copy-number ColE1/pMB1/pBR322/pUC origin of replication
   6126..6986    -  CDS            AmpR: β-lactamase; bla; confers resistance to ampicillin, carbenicillin, and related antibiotics
   6987..7091    -  promoter       AmpR promoter: bla
>Addgene plasmid #113930 | pCDNA3.1-H-Luc_mito | addgene full sequence | sequence record 222534 | Addgene NGS Result
GACGGATCGGGAGATCTCCCGATCCCCTATGGTGCACTCTCAGTACAATCTGCTCTGATGCCGCATAGTT
AAGCCAGTATCTGCTCCCTGCTTGTGTGTTGGAGGTCGCTGAGTAGTGCGCGAGCAAAATTTAAGCTACA
ACAAGGCAAGGCTTGACCGACAATTGCATGAAGAATCTGCTTAGGGTTAGGCGTTTTGCGCTGCTTCGCG
ATGTACGGGCCAGATATACGCGTTGACATTGATTATTGACTAGTTATTAATAGTAATCAATTACGGGGTC
ATTAGTTCATAGCCCATATATGGAGTTCCGCGTTACATAACTTACGGTAAATGGCCCGCCTGGCTGACCG
CCCAACGACCCCCGCCCATTGACGTCAATAATGACGTATGTTCCCATAGTAACGCCAATAGGGACTTTCC
ATTGACGTCAATGGGTGGAGTATTTACGGTAAACTGCCCACTTGGCAGTACATCAAGTGTATCATATGCC
AAGTACGCCCCCTATTGACGTCAATGACGGTAAATGGCCCGCCTGGCATTATGCCCAGTACATGACCTTA
TGGGACTTTCCTACTTGGCAGTACATCTACGTATTAGTCATCGCTATTACCATGGTGATGCGGTTTTGGC
AGTACATCAATGGGCGTGGATAGCGGTTTGACTCACGGGGATTTCCAAGTCTCCACCCCATTGACGTCAA
TGGGAGTTTGTTTTGGCACCAAAATCAACGGGACTTTCCAAAATGTCGTAACAACTCCGCCCCATTGACG
CAAATGGGCGGTAGGCGTGTACGGTGGGAGGTCTATATAAGCAGAGCTCTCTGGCTAACTAGAGAACCCA
CTGCTTACTGGCTTATCGAAATTAATACGACTCACTATAGGGAGACCCAAGCTGGCTAGTTAAGCTTACC
ATGGGTAAGCCTATCCCTAACCCTCTCCTCGGTCTCGATTCTACGGAAAACCTGTATTTTCAGGGCCCGG
ATCCGTCGACGAATTCTGCAGATATCACAAGTTTGTACAAAAAAGCAGGCTTCACCACCATGTCCGTCCT
GACGCCGCTGCTGCTGCGGGGCTTGACAGGCTCGGCCCGGCGGCTCCCAGTGCCGCGCGCCAAGATCCAT
TCGTTGTCCGTCCTGACGCCGCTGCTGCTGCGGGGCTTGACAGGCTCGGCCCGGCGGCTCCCAGTGCCGC
GCGCCAAGATCCATTCGTTGGGAGGCAGCGGAGGCAGCGGATCCGAAATCGGTACTGGCTTTCCATTCGA
CCCCCATTATGTGGAAGTCCTGGGCGAGCGCATGCACTACGTCGATGTTGGTCCGCGCGATGGCACCCCT
GTGCTGTTCCTGCACGGTAACCCGACCTCCTCCTACGTGTGGCGCAACATCATCCCGCATGTTGCACCGA
CCCATCGCTGCATTGCTCCAGACCTGATCGGTATGGGCAAATCCGACAAACCAGACCTGGGTTATTTCTT
CGACGACCACGTCCGCTTCATGGATGCCTTCATCGAAGCCCTGGGTCTGGAAGAGGTCGTCCTGGTCATT
CACGACTGGGGCTCCGCTCTGGGTTTCCACTGGGCCAAGCGCAATCCAGAGCGCGTCAAAGGTATTGCAT
TTATGGAGTTCATCCGCCCTATCCCGACCTGGGACGAATGGCCAGAATTTGCCCGCGAGACCTTCCAGGC
CTTCCGCACCAGCGGCGACCAAATGGGCCAGATCGAAAAAATTTTTAAGGTGGTGTACCCTGTGGATGAT
CATCACTTTAAGGTGATCCTGCACTATGGCACACTGGTAATCGACGGGGTTACGCCGAACATGATCGACT
ATTTCGGACGGCCGTATGAAGGCATCGCCGTGTTCGACGGCAAAAAGATCACTGTAACAGGGACCCTGTG
GAACGGCAACAAAATTATCGACGAGCGCCTGATCAACCCCGACGGCTCCCTGCTGTTCCGAGTAACCATC
AACGGAGTGACCGGCTGGCGGCTGTGCGAACGCATTCTGGCGGGTGGCACCGGTGGCTCTGGCGGTACCG
GTGGCTCTATGGTCTTCACACTCGAAGATTTCGTTGGGGACTGGCGACAGACAGCCGGCTACAACCTGGA
CCAAGTCCTTGAACAGGGAGGTGTGTCCAGTTTGTTTCAGAATCTCGGGGTGTCCGTAACTCCGATCCAA
AGGATTGTCCTGAGCGGTGAAAATGGGCTGAAGATCGACATCCATGTCATCATCCCGTATGAAGGTCTGG
ACGTCGGCCGCAAGCTGATCATCGATCAGAACGTTTTTATCGAGGGTACGCTGCCGATGGGTGTCGTCCG
CCCGCTGACTGAAGTCGAGATGGACCATTACCGCGAGCCGTTCCTGAATCCTGTTGACCGCGAGCCACTG
TGGCGCTTCCCAAACGAGCTGCCAATCGCCGGTGAGCCAGCGAACATCGTCGCGCTGGTCGAAGAATACA
TGGACTGGCTGCACCAGTCCCCTGTCCCGAAGCTGCTGTTCTGGGGCACCCCAGGCGTTCTGATCCCACC
GGCCGAAGCCGCTCGCCTGGCCAAAAGCCTGCCTAACTGCAAGGCTGTGGACATCGGCCCGGGTCTGAAT
CTGCTGCAAGAAGACAACCCGGACCTGATCGGCAGCGAGATCGCGCGCTGGCTGTCTACTCTGGAGATTT
CCGGTTAGGACCCAGCTTTCTTGTACAAAGTGGTGATAAACCCGCTGATCAGCCTCGACTGTGCCTTCTA
GTTGCCAGCCATCTGTTGTTTGCCCCTCCCCCGTGCCTTCCTTGACCCTGGAAGGTGCCACTCCCACTGT
CCTTTCCTAATAAAATGAGGAAATTGCATCGCATTGTCTGAGTAGGTGTCATTCTATTCTGGGGGGTGGG
GTGGGGCAGGACAGCAAGGGGGAGGATTGGGAAGACAATAGCAGGCATGCTGGGGATGCGGTGGGCTCTA
TGGCTTCTGAGGCGGAAAGAACCAGCTGGGGCTCTAGGGGGTATCCCC
[124 nt withheld, positions 2989-3112]
C
[91 nt withheld, positions 3114-3204]
A
[49 nt withheld, positions 3206-3254]
CCTTTGACGTTGGAGTCCACGTTCTTT
[37 nt withheld, positions 3282-3318]
ACCCTATCTCGGTCTATTCTTTTGATTTATAAGGGATTTTGCCGATTTCGGCCTATTGGTTAAAAAATGA
GCTGATTTAACAAAAATTTAACGCGAATTAATTCTGTGGAATGTGTGTCAGTTAGGGTGTGGAAAGTCCC
CAGGCTCCCCAGCAGGCAGAAGTATGCAAAGCATGCATCTCAATTAGTCAGCAACCAGGTGTGGAAAGTC
CCCAGGCTCCCCAGCAGGCAGAAGTATGCAAAGCATGCATCTCAATTAGTCAGCAACCATAGTCCCGCCC
CTAACTCCGCCCATCCCGCCCCTAACTCCGCCCAGTTCCGCCCATTCTCCGCCCCATGGCTGACTAATTT
TTTTTATTTATGCAGAGGCCGAGGCCGCCTCTGCCTCTGAGCTATTCCAGAAGTAGTGAGGAGGCTTTTT
TGGAGGCCTAGGCTTTTGCAAAAAGCTCCCGGGAGCTTGTATATCCATTTTCGGATCTGATCAAGAGACA
GGATGAGGATCGTTTCGCATGATTGAACAAGATGGATTGCACGCAGGTTCTCCGGCCGCTTGGGTGGAGA
GGCTATTCGGCTATGACTGGGCACAACAGACAATCGGCTGCTCTGATGCCGCCGTGTTCCGGCTGTCAGC
GCAGGGGCGCCCGGTTCTTTTTGTCAAGACCGACCTGTCCGGTGCCCTGAATGAACTGCAGGACGAGGCA
GCGCGGCTATCGTGGCTGGCCACGACGGGCGTTCCTTGCGCAGCTGTGCTCGACGTTGTCACTGAAGCGG
GAAGGGACTGGCTGCTATTGGGCGAAGTGCCGGGGCAGGATCTCCTGTCATCTCACCTTGCTCCTGCCGA
GAAAGTATCCATCATGGCTGATGCAATGCGGCGGCTGCATACGCTTGATCCGGCTACCTGCCCATTCGAC
CACCAAGCGAAACATCGCATCGAGCGAGCACGTACTCGGATGGAAGCCGGTCTTGTCGATCAGGATGATC
TGGACGAAGAGCATCAGGGGCTCGCGCCAGCCGAACTGTTCGCCAGGCTCAAGGCGCGCATGCCCGACGG
CGAGGATCTCGTCGTGACCCATGGCGATGCCTGCTTGCCGAATATCATGGTGGAAAATGGCCGCTTTTCT
GGATTCATCGACTGTGGCCGGCTGGGTGTGGCGGACCGCTATCAGGACATAGCGTTGGCTACCCGTGATA
TTGCTGAAGAGCTTGGCGGCGAATGGGCTGACCGCTTCCTCGTGCTTTACGGTATCGCCGCTCCCGATTC
GCAGCGCATCGCCTTCTATCGCCTTCTTGACGAGTTCTTCTGAGCGGGACTCTGGGGTTCGAAATGACCG
ACCAAGCGACGCCCAACCTGCCATCACGAGATTTCGATTCCACCGCCGCCTTCTATGAAAGGTTGGGCTT
CGGAATCGTTTTCCGGGACGCCGGCTGGATGATCCTCCAGCGCGGGGATCTCATGCTGGAGTTCTTCGCC
CACCCCAACTTGTTTATTGCAGCTTATAATGGTTACAAATAAAGCAATAGCATCACAAATTTCACAAATA
AAGCATTTTTTTCACTGCATTCTAGTTGTGGTTTGTCCAAACTCATCAATGTATCTTATCATGTCTGTAT
ACCGTCGACCTCTAGCTAGAGCTTGGCGTAATCATGGTCATAGCTGTTTCCTGTGTGAAATTGTTATCCG
CTCACAATTCCACACAACATACGAGCCGGAAGCATAAAGTGTAAAGCCTGGGGTGCCTAATGAGTGAGCT
AACTCACATTAATTGCGTTGCGCTCACTGCCCGCTTTCCAGTCGGGAAACCTGTCGTGCCAGCTGCATTA
ATGAATCGGCCAACGCGCGGGGAGAGGCGGTTTGCGTATTGGGCGCTCTTCCGCTTCCTCGCTCACTGAC
TCGCTGCGCTCGGTCGTTCGGCTGCGGCGAGCGGTATCAGCTCACTCAAAGGCGGTAATACGGTTATCCA
CAGAATCAGGGGATAACGCAGGAAAGAACATGTGAGCAAAAGGCCAGCAAAAGGCCAGGAACCGTAAAAA
GGCCGCGTTGCTGGCGTTTTTCCATAGGCTCCGCCCCCCTGACGAGCATCACAAAAATCGACGCTCAAGT
TAGAGGTGGCGAAACCCGACAGGACTATAAAGATACCAGGCGTTTCCCCCTGGAAGCTCCCTCGTGCGCT
CTCCTGTTCCGACCCTGCCGCTTACCGGATACCTGTCCGCCTTTCTCCCTTCGGGAAGCGTGGCGCTTTC
TCATAGCTCACGCTGTAGGTATCTCAGTTCGGTGTAGGTCGTTCGCTCCAAGCTGGGCTGTGTGCACGAA
CCCCCCGTTCAGCCCGACCGCTGCGCCTTATCCGGTAACTATCGTCTTGAGTCCAACCCGGTAAGACACG
ACTTATCGCCACTGGCAGCAGCCACTGGTAACAGGATTAGCAGAGCGAGGTATGTAGGCGGTGCTACAGA
GTTCTTGAAGTGGTGGCCTAACTACGGCTACACTAGAAGAACAGTATTTGGTATCTGCGCTCTGCTGAAG
CCAGTTACCTTCGGAAAAAGAGTTGGTAGCTCTTGATCCGGCAAACAAACCACCGCTGGTAGCGGTGGTT
TTTTTGTTTGCAAGCAGCAGATTACGCGCAGAAAAAAAGGATCTCAAGAAGATCCTTTGATCTTTTCTAC
GGGGTCTGACGCTCAGTGGAACGAAAACTCACGTTAAGGGATTTTGGTCATGAGATTATCAAAAAGGATC
TTCACCTAGATCCTTTTAAATTAAAAATGAAGTTTTAAATCAATCTAAAGTATATATGAGTAAACTTGGT
CTGACAGTTACCAATGCTTAATCAGTGAGGCACCTATCTCAGCGATCTGTCTATTTCGTTCATCCATAGT
TGCCTGACTCCCCGTCGTGTAGATAACTACGATACGGGAGGGCTTACCATCTGGCCCCAGTGCTGCAATG
ATACCGCGAGACCCACGCTCACCGGCTCCAGATTTATCAGCAATAAACCAGCCAGCCGGAAGGGCCGAGC
GCAGAAGTGGTCCTGCAACTTTATCCGCCTCCATCCAGTCTATTAATTGTTGCCGGGAAGCTAGAGTAAG
TAGTTCGCCAGTTAATAGTTTGCGCAACGTTGTTGCCATTGCTACAGGCATCGTGGTGTCACGCTCGTCG
TTTGGTATGGCTTCATTCAGCTCCGGTTCCCAACGATCAAGGCGAGTTACATGATCCCCCATGTTGTGCA
AAAAAGCGGTTAGCTCCTTCGGTCCTCCGATCGTTGTCAGAAGTAAGTTGGCCGCAGTGTTATCACTCAT
GGTTATGGCAGCACTGCATAATTCTCTTACTGTCATGCCATCCGTAAGATGCTTTTCTGTGACTGGTGAG
TACTCAACCAAGTCATTCTGAGAATAGTGTATGCGGCGACCGAGTTGCTCTTGCCCGGCGTCAATACGGG
ATAATACCGCGCCACATAGCAGAACTTTAAAAGTGCTCATCATTGGAAAACGTTCTTCGGGGCGAAAACT
CTCAAGGATCTTACCGCTGTTGAGATCCAGTTCGATGTAACCCACTCGTGCACCCAACTGATCTTCAGCA
TCTTTTACTTTCACCAGCGTTTCTGGGTGAGCAAAAACAGGAAGGCAAAATGCCGCAAAAAAGGGAATAA
GGGCGACACGGAAATGTTGAATACTCATACTCTTCCTTTTTCAATATTATTGAAGCATTTATCAGGGTTA
TTGTCTCATGAGCGGATACATATTTGAATGTATTTAGAAAAATAAACAAATAGGGGTTCCGCGCACATTT
CCCCGAAAAGTGCCACCTGACGTC
